>Addgene plasmid #184007 | OA-1053B | addgene full sequence | sequence record 371150 | Addgene NGS Result
CTATGAGAAAGCGCCACGCTTCCCGAAGGGAGAAAGGCGGACAGGTATCCGGTAAGCGGCAGGGTCGGAA
CAGGAGAGCGCACGAGGGAGCTTCCAGGGGGAAACGCCTGGTATCTTTATAGTCCTGTCGGGTTTCGCCA
CCTCTGACTTGAGCGTCGATTTTTGTGATGCTCGTCAGGGGGGCGGAGCCTATGGAAAAACGCCAGCAAC
GCGGCCTTTTTACGGTTCCTGGCCTTTTGCTGGCCTTTTGCTCACATGTTCTTTCCTGCGTTATCCCCTG
ATTCTGTGGATAACCGTATTACCGCCTTTGAGTGAGCTGATACCGCTCGCCGCAGCCGAACGACCGAGCG
CAGCGAGTCAGTGAGCGAGGAAGCGGAAGAGCGCCCAATACGCAAACCGCCTCTCCCCGCGCGTTGGCCG
ATTCATTAATGCAGCTGGCACGACAGGTTTCCCGACTGGAAAGCGGGCAGTGAGCGCAACGCAATTAATG
TGAGTTAGCTCACTCATTAGGCACCCCAGGCTTTACACTTTATGCTTCCGGCTCGTATGTTGTGTGGAAT
TGTGAGCGGATAACAATTTCACACAGGAAACAGCTATGACATGATTACGAATTCGAGCTCGGTACCCGGG
GATCCTCTAGAGTCGACGCTCGCGCGACTTGGTTTGCCATTCTTTAGCGCGCGTCGCGTCACACAGCTTG
GCCACAATGTGGTTTTTGTCAAACGAAGATTCTATGACGTGTTTAAAGTTTAGGTCGAGTAAAGCGCAAA
TCTTTTTTAACCCTAGAAAGATAGTCTGCGTAAAATTGACGCATGCATTCTTGAAATATTGCTCTCTCTT
TCTAAATAGCGCGAATCCGTCGCTGTGCATTTAGGACATCTCAGTCGCCGCTTGGAGCTCCCGTGAGGCG
TGCTTGTCAATGCGGTAAGTGTCACTGATTTTGAACTATAACGACCGCGTGAGTCAAAATGACGCATGAT
TATCTTTTACGTGACTTTTAAGATTTAACTCATACGATAATTATATTGTTATTTCATGTTCTACTTACGT
GATAACTTATTATATATATATTTTCTTGTTATAGATATCGTGACTAATATATAATAAAATGGGTAGTTCT
TTAGACGATGAGCATATCCTCTCTGCTCTTCTGCAAAGCGATGACGAGCTTGTTGGTGAGGATTCTGACA
GTGAAATATCAGATCACGTAAGTGAAGATGACGTCCAGAGCGATACAGAAGAAGCGTTTATAGATGAGGT
ACATGAAGTGCAGCCAACGTCAAGCGGTAGTGAAATATTAGACGAACAAAATGTTATTGAACAACCAGGT
TCTTCATTGGCTTCTAACAGAATCTTGACCTTGCCACAGAGGACTATTAGAGGTAAGAATAAACATTGTT
GGTCAACTTCAAAGTCCACGAGGCGTAGCCGAGTCTCTGCACTGAACATTGTCAGATCCGAGATCGGCCG
GCCTAGAAGCTTTAAGATACATTGATGAGTTTGGACAAACCACAACTAGAATGCAGTGAAAAAAATGCTT
TATTTGTGAAATTTGTGATGCTATTGCTTTATTTGTAACCATTATAAGCTGCAATAAACAAGTTAACAAC
AACAATTGCATTCATTTTATGTTTCAGGTTCAGGGGGAGGTGTGGGAGGTTTTTTAAAGCAAGTAAAACC
TCTACAAATGTGGTATGGCTGATTATGATCTAGAGTCGCGGCCGCCTACTTGTACAGCTCGTCCATGCCG
TAGAGGAACAGGTGATGTCGGCCTTCGCTGCGCTCATACTGCTCGACAATGGTGTAGTCTTCGTTATGCG
AAGTTATATCCAGTTTCGTATCCACATAATAATATCCGGGCAGCTGAACCGGCTTCTTGGCCATGTAAAT
GGTCTTAAATTCGACCAGGTAGTGACCACCATCTTTCAGTTTGAGGGCCTGATGGATCTCGCCCTTGAGC
ACTCCGTCTCGAGGGTACAGACGTTCGGTGGATGCCTCCCAACCCATGGTCTTCTTCTGCATCACTGGGC
CATCTGGCGGAAAGTTAGTGCCGCGCATTTTAACCTTATAGATCAGTGTACCGTCCTGCAAACTGCTATC
TTGGGTCACAGTGACCAGTCCTCCGTCTTCGAAATTCATCACGCGCTCCCACTTGAAGCCTTCCGGAAAG
GACAGCTTTTTGTAGTCCGGTATGTCAGCGGGGTGCTTAACGTAGGCCTTGCTGCCGTACATAAACTGGG
GACTCAGGATATCCCAGGCGAAGGGCAGTGGTCCGCCCTTGGTGACCTTGAGTTTGGCTGTTTGTGTGCC
TTCATACGGGCGTCCCTCGCCCTCTCCCTCGATCTCGAACTCATGTCCGTTCATGGATCCCTCCATCCTA
ACTTTGAAGCGCATAAATTCCTTGATAACGGCCATGTTGTTGTCCTCGGAGGAGGCGGTGCCGGAGCTGC
CGCTGCCGGTGCTGCCGGTGCCATGCCCCAGGAACAGGTGGTGGCGGCCCTCGGAGCGCTCGTACTGTTC
CACGATGGTGTAGTCCTCGTTGTGGGAGGTGATGTCCAGCTTGGTGTCCACGTAGTAGTAGCCGGGCAGT
TGCACGGGCTTCTTGGCCATGTAGATGGTCTTGAACTCCACCAGGTAGTGGCCGCCGTCCTTCAGCTTCA
GGGCCTGGTGGATCTCGCCCTTCAGCACGCCGTCGCGGGGGTACAGGCGCTCGGTGGAGGCCTCCCAGCC
CATGGTCTTCTTCTGCATTACGGGGCCGTCGGGGGGGAAGTTGGTGCCGCGCATCTTCACCTTGTAGATC
AGCGTGCCGTCCTGCAGGGAGGAGTCCTGGGTCACGGTCACCAGACCGCCGTCCTCGAAGTTCATCACGC
GCTCCCACTTGAAGCCCTCGGGGAAGGACAGCTTCTTGTAATCGGGGATGTCGGCGGGGTGCTTCACGTA
CGCCTTGGAGCCGTACATGAACTGGGGGGACAGGATGTCCCAGGCGAAGGGCAGGGGGCCGCCCTTGGTC
ACCTTCAGCTTGGCGGTCTGGGTGCCCTCGTAGGGGCGGCCCTCGCCCTCGCCCTCGCCCTCGATCTCGA
ACTCGTGGCCGTTCATGGAGCCCTCCATGCGCACCTTGAAGCGCATGAACTCTTTGATGACCTCCTCGCC
CTTGCTCACCATGGTGGCGACCGGTGGATCGTACCGTCGACTCTAGCGGTACCCCGATTGTTTAGCTTGT
TCAGCTGCGCTTGTTTATTTGCTTAGCTTTCGCTTAGCGACGTGTTCACTTTGCTTGTTTGAATTGAATT
GTCGCTCCGTAGACGAAGCGCCTCTATTTATACTCCGGCGGTCGAGGGTTCGAAATCGATAAGCTTGGAT
CCTAATTGAATTAGCTCTAATTGAATTAGTCTCTAATTGAATTAGATCCCCGGGCGAGCTCGAATTGGCG
CGCCGGGCCCAAAAGGCCGAAATCGGTTTTGGTGTCCATACTCCATGTTAGTACGCCAAAGGCATGGCAA
ATACATTTCAAACGTACATTAATGTCAATTTTGTTCTCTACCATCACAATAAATACTAAAAAAATATTTT
TGTCAAATTTCCAATTAGCTTAATAATATAATATACGTACAAAATTACCCCTTTCAGAGCCCCTCCTGGC
TACACCACTGGTCCATCACCCGAAAGGCTTTGGGGTTTTTCATATTTCGACATGTAGAATCTAACAAAAA
TAGTCCGGTTAAAAACCCCGTGTAACTCCATCGTGACCTTCCCTTGTGAGAATTTTTGTCAGAAAATACT
CAGGAAATGTTGTACATATAATTTAAGCCCGGCAATAATTTCTAAAGTAGCTGCTTGTGCAGATTATGGA
ATATGCCTGAAAGAATTTCTTGAATACCTAATTCTTGAAAATTTGAGAACATAGTAACATTTGAAGAATG
CTTTACCATTCCTTATTATTAATTGCCGAAGCATCTTAAAAAAAGCACCGACTCGGTGCCACTTTTTCAA
GTTGATAACGGACTAGCCTTATCTTAACTTGCTATGCTGTTTCCAGCATAGCTCTAAGACACCCTGCATA
TCGGAACCCAATCAATTAGCCTCATTCATCTTAGTTATATACTCAATGGAAACGGTAAAAGTTCTAGCGA
TGGGCGAAAATATTTTTTCCTATCCATAAAGAGAGCTTTAAGTTAGTCCTCTTTGACCTTTTTATTATAA
TATTTGATTTGACCTCGTTGGCTTTCAATGACATTCTTTGAGAGAACAATGAGTATCTTAAACGCTCAAA
TAAATATTACCTATCGCATCTCTTCATAGTAAAATAAATGTTCCAAACAGATCCGTGTTTGCGATTGCAT
ATTTCAAGGCGTAATGTATTTTTCGGAGGATGGATGCTGACAATGAAACCGTATCCGTTATCACCATGGA
GAGGTGTTGAAGAACGAACAATTAAGAAGAAAGTTTTTTGTTTTCGGCATTTGATAGGATCTTACCACTC
GAAGCCAATCCAGCGAGACAAATAGCTTGAAGTTATTTAGCGCATCGTTAAATTTTTAACGACTCTAATT
GGAGCTGCCAGACAAATTTGATTTGTCCGTGCGGTATGCATATGTACCTACTTACGTCTGTCGTTTTGTC
TCCGTTTACCGGGAGGGAAAGTCTGGAAACATGGAAACTCTATAGTTGCCAGGTAGACCATCTGCCTCCG
TCGGCTGGCTGGATTCCAATTTGAATATTGGCTAATTGGAAGAGATGGAAGTTTTTGAATGGATGATTGA
ATAATTGAAGCGACTCCGGGTACCTGTTTGTAAGCTCTGCAACAGTGCCATAGATTCGTGTCAGTCCATC
ACTAGAATCAAATCAACTTGTACTTGATATATAAATGGCTTGGGTTAATGTGCTTCGGCAAGACATATCC
GCGGTTAATTAAGCGATCGCGACTCAATACTGGAATCTTGAAAATGTTAGGAACTTTATAATGTTACAAT
TGCTGTTATCTCAAGATTCATTCATAGGATACAGATTTCTAGCTAAAATTCGAAAATTCTAAGGAAAATC
CTTGTTGTCAAATCATTATAAAATTCACATGCACATAAAGGGAATACTGTAAAGTTACATAACCAACATA
AATTTCATGATCGATTACGCGATGCATAGCGGGAATGTAGTAATATTCATATTTTCACATAATTTGTCAC
GTGAATAAGTGACAAATTTGGCATATATGCATGATTTTATTGATTTCAAGAGTCACTCTGAATGGAATTT
TCTTAACATGCAGCATTACTCTGTACTTTGAATAGAATTTTCTTAAAGTAGTAGGTACTACATGTTCGAA
AAGGTTTTTATTCATACCAAAAGTGTAGTAAACTTTGTGGATTTTGTTTTTGAGTAGATGCTACATGTAG
TAAAGTTCAACGCTTTTTATTCATACGGCCCAGTGCCGCTTATTTCCAAGGCATTCCTCGCCCTAACCTT
ATCTTCGCCATGCACAACAAACTGCTTCACTGCAATATTAGGAATCGATGAACAACCACCAAAAAAAGCA
CCGACTCGGTGCCACTTTTTCAAGTTGATAACGGACTAGCCTTATCTTAACTTGCTATGCTGTTTCCAGC
ATAGCTCTAAGACCTTTACTCTCTCGGCCGGTGATTTCACTACTCTTGCCTCTGCTCTTATATAGTCTTC
TACAGCGAACGCGGTTCTAGCGATGGATGGACGTATCAACTCGATGGGCGATTTCATTCGTTCGCACCCC
AATCGGAACGGAACGCTACCCAGGGGCACACATAGAGAAGCGAAAAAAAGTTTAGTTTTTGTCTACCTAC
AAAAAGTCAAACGTCCCAACTTATTGCTGATACTCTACCCTACACACCTATCTGCCGACGATCTTCAATT
ATAATACTGTATGTGCTTACTGTAAAGGATGACTCATCTAACACCATTCCTATAACGATCAATTAAATAT
TCAATTTGTTTCAACTATGTTGGTCGACTCGACGGAGTCGCACAGCACAGCCGCACAGTGCGTTGAATGT
ATGGAGATGTGGACAGAAGTCATAACTAAAAGACCAGTCTGGATTAGTCAAGTCTAGTACACGACGGCCT
TGCAGTTGAGGTCGAAATACGCGTATCTATCAAAGGATACAAACTCTAGTGGAATTAAATTATATAGCAC
TAAATTCGGGTTCCCTTTAACTTACTGTTTATCGCCGAAAAATACCATGAAATTTGATTTTTGTCTACGG
GAAAACGCACTGTGAGCCGCTCCGACCACACTCGAGCAGTTGTTAACAGTTTTCCCAGTCGAGCGAAGAA
TAATTAGAGTCTTCTGGTGGAATGTCAACATTCTTGATGTGACTCTCTGGTCTGCAGATTCGATCGACTG
TCTGGCGCGCTTTGCATCTCTCAGAGCGGTAGTGAAATGCAAATGAAGGGTTCAATTCCTTGGGAATCGT
CGTCGTCGTCGTCGTCTAGGACGGCGAGTGTGGTATATGTTTTAATTTACGGGATTTTCAACTCGTCTCG
TCACCCGAGCATAATTTATGCCGAAAGAAAGGAATCCGACTGACTGGTGACAGATATGATGCTACCGTTC
CCCTGAAGACGATTATAATAGTTTCGTTTGTGATGAAGATCTCCTAGGAGCCCGGGCGAGCTCGAATTAA
CCATTGTGGGAACCGTGCGATCAAACAAACGCGAGATACCGGAAGTACTGAAAAACAGTCGCTCCAGGCC
AGTGGGAACATCGATGTTTTGTTTTGACGGACCCCTTACTCTCGTCTCATATAAACCGAAGCCAGCTAAG
ATGGTATACTTATTATCATCTTGTGATGAGGATGCTTCTATCAACGAAAGTACCGGTAAACCGCAAATGG
TTATGTATTATAATCAAACTAAAGGCGGAGTGGACACGCTAGACCAAATGTGTTCTGTGATGACCTGCAG
TAGGAAGACGAATAGGTGGCCTATGGCATTATTGTACGGAATGATAAACATTGCCTGCATAAATTCTTTT
ATTATATACAGCCATAATGTCAGTAGCAAGGGAGAAAAGGTTCAAAGTCGCAAAAAATTTATGAGAAACC
TTTACATGAGCCTGACGTCATCGTTTATGCGTAAGCGTTTAGAAGCTCCTACTTTGAAGAGATATTTGCG
CGATAATATCTCTAATATTTTGCCAAATGAAGTGCCTGGTACATCAGATGACAGTACTGAAGAGCCAGTA
ATGAAAAAACGTACTTACTGTACTTACTGCCCCTCTAAAATAAGGCGAAAGGCAAATGCATCGTGCAAAA
AATGCAAAAAAGTTATTTGTCGAGAGCATAATATTGATATGTGCCAAAGTTGTTTCTGACTGACTAATAA
GTATAATTTGTTTCTATTATGTATAAGTTAAGCTAATTACTTATTTTATAATACAACATGACTGTTTTTA
AAGTACAAAATAAGTTTATTTTTGTAAAAGAGAGAATGTTTAAAAGTTTTGTTACTTTATAGAAGAAATT
TTGAGTTTTTGTTTTTTTTAATAAATAAATAAACATAAATAAATTGTTTGTTGAATTTATTATTAGTATG
TAAGTGTAAATATAATAAAACTTAATATCTATTCAAATTAATAAATAAACCTCGATATACAGACCGATAA
AACACATGCGTCAATTTTACGCATGATTATCTTTAACGTACGTCACAATATGATTATCTTTCTAGGGTTA
AATAATAGTTTCTAATTTTTTTATTATTCAGCCTGCTGTCGTGAATACCGTATATCTCAACGCTGTCTGT
GAGATTGTCGTATTCTAGCCTTTTTAGTTTTTCGCTCATCGACTTGATATTGTCCGACACATTTTCGTCG
ATTTGCGTTTTGATCAAAGACTTGAGCAGAGACACGTTAATCAACTGTTCAAATTGATCCATATTAACGA
TATCAACCCGATGCGTATATGGTGCGTAAAATATATTTTTTAACCCTCTTATACTTTGCACTCTGCGTTA
ATACGCGTTCGTGTACAGACGTAATCATGTTTTCTTTTTTGGATAAAACTCCTACTGAGTTTGACCTCAT
ATTAGACCCTCACAAGTTGCAAAACGTGGCATTTTTTACCAATGAAGAATTTAAAGTTATTTTAAAAAAT
TTCATCACAGATTTAAAGAAGAACCAAAAATTAAATTATTTCAACAGTTTAATCGACCAGTTAATCAACG
TGTACACAGACGCGTCGGCAAAAAACACGCAGCCCGACGTGTTGGCTAAAATTATTAAATCAACTTGTGT
TATAGTCACGGATTTGCCGTCCAACGTGTTCCTCAAAAAGTTGAAGACCAACAAGTTTACGGACACTATT
AATTATTTGATTTTGCCCCACTTCATTTTGTGGGATCACAATTTTGTTATATTTTTAAACAAAGCTTGGC
ACTGGCCGTCGTTTTACAACGTCGTGACTGGGAAAACCCTGGCGTTACCCAACTTAATCGCCTTGCAGCA
CATCCCCCTTTCGCCAGCTGGCGTAATAGCGAAGAGGCCCGCACCGATCGCCCTTCCCAACAGTTGCGCA
GCCTGAATGGCGAATGGCGCCTGATGCGGTATTTTCTCCTTACGCATCTGTGCGGTATTTCACACCGCAT
ATGGTGCACTCTCAGTACAATCTGCTCTGATGCCGCATAGTTAAGCCAGCCCCGACACCCGCCAACACCC
GCTGACGCGCCCTGACGGGCTTGTCTGCTCCCGGCATCCGCTTACAGACAAGCTGTGACCGTCTCCGGGA
GCTGCATGTGTCAGAGGTTTTCACCGTCATCACCGAAACGCGCGAGACGAAAGGGCCTCGTGATACGCCT
ATTTTTATAGGTTAATGTCATGATAATAATGGTTTCTTAGACGTCAGGTGGCACTTTTCGGGGAAATGTG
CGCGGAACCCCTATTTGTTTATTTTTCTAAATACATTCAAATATGTATCCGCTCATGAGACAATAACCCT
GATAAATGCTTCAATAATATTGAAAAAGGAAGAGTATGAGTATTCAACATTTCCGTGTCGCCCTTATTCC
CTTTTTTGCGGCATTTTGCCTTCCTGTTTTTGCTCACCCAGAAACGCTGGTGAAAGTAAAAGATGCTGAA
GATCAGTTGGGTGCACGAGTGGGTTACATCGAACTGGATCTCAACAGCGGTAAGATCCTTGAGAGTTTTC
GCCCCGAAGAACGTTTTCCAATGATGAGCACTTTTAAAGTTCTGCTATGTGGCGCGGTATTATCCCGTAT
TGACGCCGGGCAAGAGCAACTCGGTCGCCGCATACACTATTCTCAGAATGACTTGGTTGAGTACTCACCA
GTCACAGAAAAGCATCTTACGGATGGCATGACAGTAAGAGAATTATGCAGTGCTGCCATAACCATGAGTG
ATAACACTGCGGCCAACTTACTTCTGACAACGATCGGAGGACCGAAGGAGCTAACCGCTTTTTTGCACAA
CATGGGGGATCATGTAACTCGCCTTGATCGTTGGGAACCGGAGCTGAATGAAGCCATACCAAACGACGAG
CGTGACACCACGATGCCTGTAGCAATGGCAACAACGTTGCGCAAACTATTAACTGGCGAACTACTTACTC
TAGCTTCCCGGCAACAATTAATAGACTGGATGGAGGCGGATAAAGTTGCAGGACCACTTCTGCGCTCGGC
CCTTCCGGCTGGCTGGTTTATTGCTGATAAATCTGGAGCCGGTGAGCGTGGGTCTCGCGGTATCATTGCA
GCACTGGGGCCAGATGGTAAGCCCTCCCGTATCGTAGTTATCTACACGACGGGGAGTCAGGCAACTATGG
ATGAACGAAATAGACAGATCGCTGAGATAGGTGCCTCACTGATTAAGCATTGGTAACTGTCAGACCAAGT
TTACTCATATATACTTTAGATTGATTTAAAACTTCATTTTTAATTTAAAAGGATCTAGGTGAAGATCCTT
TTTGATAATCTCATGACCAAAATCCCTTAACGTGAGTTTTCGTTCCACTGAGCGTCAGACCCCGTAGAAA
AGATCAAAGGATCTTCTTGAGATCCTTTTTTTCTGCGCGTAATCTGCTGCTTGCAAACAAAAAAACCACC
GCTACCAGCGGTGGTTTGTTTGCCGGATCAAGAGCTACCAACTCTTTTTCCGAAGGTAACTGGCTTCAGC
AGAGCGCAGATACCAAATACTGTTCTTCTAGTGTAGCCGTAGTTAGGCCACCACTTCAAGAACTCTGTAG
CACCGCCTACATACCTCGCTCTGCTAATCCTGTTACCAGTGGCTGCTGCCAGTGGCGATAAGTCGTGTCT
TACCGGGTTGGACTCAAGACGATAGTTACCGGATAAGGCGCAGCGGTCGGGCTGAACGGGGGGTTCGTGC
ACACAGCCCAGCTTGGAGCGAACGACCTACACCGAACTGAGATACCTACAGCGTGAG
Features (pLannotate 1.2.2; 20 found; start..end, strand, type, name):
    381..473     +  CDS            lacI (fragment): lac repressor; lacI; The lac repressor binds to the lac operator to inhibit transcription in E. coli. This inhibition can be relieved by adding lactose or isopropyl-β-D-thiogalactopyranoside (IPTG).
    486..507     +  protein_bind   CAP binding site: CAP binding activates transcription in the presence of cAMP. E. coli catabolite activator protein
    522..552     +  promoter       lac promoter: promoter for the E. coli lac operon
    560..576     +  protein_bind   lac operator: The lac repressor binds to the lac operator to inhibit transcription in E. coli. This inhibition can be relieved by adding lactose or isopropyl-β-D-thiogalactopyranoside (IPTG). lac repressor encoded by lacI
    609..647     +  misc_feature   MCS (fragment): pUC18/19 multiple cloning site
    640..780     -  CDS            FP (fragment): FP25_NPVAC - Experimental evidence at protein level: Swiss-Prot protein existence level 1. From Autographa californica nuclear polyhedrosis virus (AcMNPV).
   1483..1604    -  polyA_signal   SV40 poly(A) signal: SV40 polyadenylation signal
   1627..1710    -  CDS            large T antigen (fragment): large T antigen from SV40 (simian virus 40)
   1729..3162    -  CDS            tdTomato: tdTomato is a basic (constitutively fluorescent) orange fluorescent protein published in 2004, derived from Discosoma sp.. It is reported to be a somewhat slowly-maturing tandem dimer with low acid sensitivity.
   3206..3328    -  promoter       hsp70 promoter (fragment): Drosophila melanogaster hsp70Bb promoter
   3965..4032    -  misc_RNA       tracrRNA (fragment): trans-activating CRISPR RNA for the Streptococcus pyogenes CRISPR/Cas9 system
   5528..5595    -  misc_RNA       tracrRNA (fragment): trans-activating CRISPR RNA for the Streptococcus pyogenes CRISPR/Cas9 system
   7699..7902    -  CDS            FP (fragment): FP25_NPVAC - Experimental evidence at protein level: Swiss-Prot protein existence level 1. From Autographa californica nuclear polyhedrosis virus (AcMNPV).
   7929..8396    +  CDS            LEF-9 (fragment): LEF9_NPVAC - Experimental evidence at protein level: Swiss-Prot protein existence level 1. Component of the viral DNA-dependent RNA polymerase which is composed of four equimolar subunits of LEF-4, LEF-8, LEF-9, and p47. Plays an essential role in late and very late gene expression. From Autographa californica nuclear polyhedrosis virus (AcMNPV).
   8400..8554    +  CDS            lacZα (fragment): LacZα fragment of β-galactosidase; lacZ fragment
   8560..8659    -  misc_feature   bom (fragment): basis of mobility region from pBR322
   8761..8796    -  CDS            rop (fragment): Rop protein, which maintains plasmids at low copy number; rop
   8891..8995    +  promoter       AmpR promoter: bla
   8996..9856    +  CDS            AmpR: β-lactamase; bla; confers resistance to ampicillin, carbenicillin, and related antibiotics
  10027..198     +  rep_origin     ori (across the origin): high-copy-number ColE1/pMB1/pBR322/pUC origin of replication
