[The description below was written by a language model from this plasmid's Addgene catalogue record and pLannotate feature annotations shown in this document.]
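Description:
OA-1053B is an insect expression plasmid of about 10.4 kb for the mosquito Aedes aegypti, built by Gibson cloning into an existing repository backbone. It carries a two-member guide RNA array aimed at the promoter of the hedgehog (hh) gene. It is propagated in E. coli through a high-copy ColE1/pUC-type origin and selected with ampicillin via the bla (AmpR) gene and its promoter. Remnants of a pUC-style cloning region (lac promoter and operator, CAP site, lacZα and MCS fragments) are also annotated.

The roughly 3.3 kb insert is recorded as U6b:sgRNAhh1 – U6c:sgRNAhh2, meaning two separate guides each driven by a different U6 RNA polymerase III promoter. The feature table does not annotate the U6 promoters themselves, but it shows two reverse-strand Streptococcus pyogenes tracrRNA-derived scaffold fragments about 1.5 kb apart, consistent with two independent sgRNA cassettes. Next to these lies a tdTomato reporter with an SV40 polyadenylation signal. An hsp70 promoter fragment sits just upstream of it, likely as a minimal core, but the record does not state what enhancer elements direct tdTomato expression. Short fragments matching AcMNPV baculovirus sequences (FP25, LEF-9) flank the cargo on both sides. Such sequences often accompany piggyBac transposon arms, but the record does not explicitly identify transposon ends or an integration method.

The associated work concerns CRISPR-mediated transactivation in Ae. aegypti. The construct therefore serves as the guide-supplying component, directing a separately provided Cas9-based activator to the hh promoter, with tdTomato presumably marking animals that carry it.
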