Addgene plasmid #184007: OA-1053B
Purpose: Expresses arrays of gRNA targeting hh promoter under U6b/c promoter
Depositing lab: Omar Akbari. Depositing organization: University of California, San Diego (UCSD). Publication: CRISPR mediated transactivation in the human disease vector Aedes aegypti. Bui M, Dalla Benetta E, Dong Y, Zhao Y, Yang T, Li M, Antoshechkin IA, Buchman A, Bottino-Rojas V, James AA, Perry MW, Dimopoulos G, Akbari OS. PLoS Pathog. 2023 Jan 19;19(1):e1010842. doi: 10.1371/journal.ppat.1010842. eCollection 2023 Jan. PubMed 36656895.
Backbone
  Vector backbone: #120363
  Backbone manufacturer: addgene
  Backbone size w/o insert (bp): 9310
  Total vector size (bp): 10398
  Vector type: Insect Expression
Growth in bacteria
  Bacterial resistance: Ampicillin, 100 μg/mL
  Growth temperature: 37°C
  Growth strain: DH5alpha
  Copy number: Unknown
Gene/Insert
  Gene/Insert name: U6b:sgRNAhh1 - U6c:sgRNAhh2
  Species: A. aegypti
  Insert size (bp): 3280
  Cloning method: Gibson Cloning
  Sequencing primers: 5′ AATTCGAGCTCGCCCGGG; 3′ CGAAATCGGTTTTGGTGT
Terms and licenses: Academic/Nonprofit Terms; Industry Terms: Not Available to Industry
How to cite: OA-1053B was a gift from Omar Akbari (Addgene plasmid # 184007 ; http://n2t.net/addgene:184007 ; RRID:Addgene_184007)
